Addgene plasmid #219163: SFFV-SOX13-Brd 212
Purpose: Transcription factor SOX13 with a specific barcode assigned.
Depositing lab: Filipe Pereira. Depositing organization: Center for Neuroscience and Cell Biology, University of Coimbra. Publication: A combinatorial transcription factor screening platform for immune cell reprogramming. Kurochkin I, Altman AR, Caiado I, Pertiga-Cabral D, Halitzki E, Minaeva M, Zimmermannova O, Henriques-Oliveira L, Klein D, Nair M, Oliveira D, Cajal LR, Knittel R, Feick C, Ringner M, Martin M, Cirovic B, Pires CF, Rosa FF, Sitnicka E, Theis FJ, Pereira CF. Cell Syst. 2026 Jan 21;17(1):101457. doi: 10.1016/j.cels.2025.101457. Epub 2026 Jan 14. PubMed 41539305.
Backbone
  Vector backbone: SFFV-MCS
  Backbone size w/o insert (bp): 6611
  Vector type: Lentiviral
Growth in bacteria
  Bacterial resistance: Ampicillin, 100 μg/mL
  Growth temperature: 37°C
  Growth strain: NEB Stable
  Copy number: High Copy
Gene/Insert
  Gene/Insert name: SOX13
  Species: H. sapiens (human)
  Insert size (bp): 1869
  Mutation: Codon optimized
  Entrez Gene: SOX13 (a.k.a. ICA12, Sox-13)
  Promoter: The spleen focus-forming virus (SFFV) promoter
  Cloning method: Other
Terms and licenses: Academic/Nonprofit Terms; Industry Terms: Not Available to Industry
Depositor comments: Barcode sequence cloned into XbaI restriction site. Design of plasmid is as follows: SFFV-[TF sequence]-WPRE-[Barcode sequence].
How to cite: SFFV-SOX13-Brd 212 was a gift from Filipe Pereira (Addgene plasmid # 219163 ; http://n2t.net/addgene:219163 ; RRID:Addgene_219163)
