[The description below was written by a language model from this plasmid's Addgene catalogue record and pLannotate feature annotations shown in this document.]
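Description:
SFFV-SOX13-Brd 212 is a third-generation-style, self-inactivating HIV-1 lentiviral transfer plasmid built on the SFFV-MCS backbone and carrying a codon-optimized human SOX13 open reading frame together with a unique identifying barcode. In bacteria it is maintained through a high-copy ColE1/pUC-type origin and selected with ampicillin via the bla gene. The backbone also retains an f1 origin, an SV40 origin and poly(A) signal, and remnants of a pBluescript-type cloning region (lac promoter/operator, lacZα fragment, T3 and T7 promoters).

The viral genome is transcribed in packaging cells from an RSV enhancer/promoter fused to a truncated 5' LTR, making genomic RNA production Tat-independent. It contains the Ψ packaging signal with a gag fragment, the Rev response element for nuclear export of the unspliced RNA, and the cPPT/CTS to aid nuclear import, and it ends in a ΔU3 3' LTR, so the integrated provirus lacks LTR promoter activity. Within this frame, the spleen focus-forming virus promoter, which is strongly active in haematopoietic cells, drives SOX13, a transcription factor annotated as modulating TCF7 activity and gamma-delta T-cell development. A WPRE downstream enhances transcript stability and expression. According to the depositor, the barcode is cloned into an XbaI site after the WPRE, following an SFFV-TF-WPRE-barcode layout. The feature table does not annotate the barcode itself, but this position would place it in the 3' portion of the transcript. No mammalian selection marker or fluorescent reporter is annotated. The plasmid belongs to a barcoded transcription factor collection for combinatorial screening of factors in immune cell reprogramming, where barcodes identify which factors each transduced cell received.
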