Features (pLannotate 1.2.2; 28 found; start..end, strand, type, name):
      8..234     +  promoter       RSV promoter: Rous sarcoma virus enhancer/promoter
    235..415     +  LTR            5' LTR (truncated): truncated 5' long terminal repeat (LTR) from HIV-1
    462..587     +  misc_feature   HIV-1 Ψ: packaging signal of human immunodeficiency virus type 1
    571..934     +  CDS            HIV-1 gag (fragment): gag protein from human immunodeficiency virus 1; gag
   1080..1313    +  misc_feature   RRE: The Rev response element (RRE) of HIV-1 allows for Rev-dependent mRNA export from the nucleus to the cytoplasm.
   1690..1790    +  CDS            Rev (fragment): human immunodeficiency virus 1 (HIV-1) Rev protein; rev; enhances nuclear export of unspliced and incompletely spliced viral mRNAs
   1809..1926    +  misc_feature   cPPT/CTS: central polypurine tract and central termination sequence of HIV-1
   1960..2361    +  promoter       SFFV promoter: spleen focus-forming virus long terminal repeat (LTR) promoter
   2371..2394    +  misc_feature   MCS (fragment): pBluescript multiple cloning site
   2401..4266    +  CDS            SOX13: SOX13_HUMAN - Experimental evidence at protein level: Swiss-Prot protein existence level 1. Transcription factor that binds to DNA at the consensus sequence 5'-AACAAT-3' (PubMed:10871192). Binds to the proximal promoter region of the myelin protein MPZ gene, and may thereby be involved in the differentiation of oligodendroglia in the developing spinal tube (By similarity). Binds to the gene promoter of MBP and acts as a transcriptional repressor (By similarity). Binds to and modifies the activity of TCF7/TCF1, thereby inhibiting transcription and modulates normal gamma-delta T-cell development
   4273..4298    +  misc_feature   MCS (fragment): pBluescript multiple cloning site
   4298..4357    +  CDS            S (fragment): HBSAG_WHV6 - Experimental evidence at transcript level: Swiss-Prot protein existence level 2. The middle envelope protein plays an important role in the budding of the virion. It is involved in the induction of budding in a nucleocapsid independent way. In this process the majority of envelope proteins bud to form subviral lipoprotein particles of 22 nm of diameter that do not contain a nucleocapsid (By similarity). From Woodchuck hepatitis B virus (isolate w64/pWS23) (WHV).
   4489..4892    +  misc_feature   WPRE: woodchuck hepatitis virus posttranscriptional regulatory element
   4950..5009    +  CDS            nef (fragment): NEF_HV1Z2 - Experimental evidence at protein level: Swiss-Prot protein existence level 1. Extracellular Nef protein targets CD4(+) T-lymphocytes for apoptosis by interacting with CXCR4 surface receptors. From Human immunodeficiency virus type 1 group M subtype D (isolate Z2/CDC-Z34) (HIV-1).
   5011..5244    +  LTR            3' LTR (ΔU3): self-inactivating 3' long terminal repeat (LTR) from HIV-1
   5316..5437    +  polyA_signal   SV40 poly(A) signal: SV40 polyadenylation signal
   5477..5612    +  rep_origin     SV40 ori: SV40 origin of replication
   5633..5651    -  promoter       T7 promoter: promoter for bacteriophage T7 RNA polymerase
   5659..5814    +  CDS            lacZα (fragment): LacZα fragment of β-galactosidase; lacZ fragment
   5819..6247    +  rep_origin     f1 ori (sequence partly withheld): f1 bacteriophage origin of replication; arrow indicates direction of (+) strand synthesis
   6300..6404    +  promoter       AmpR promoter: bla
   6405..7265    +  CDS            AmpR: β-lactamase; bla; confers resistance to ampicillin, carbenicillin, and related antibiotics
   7436..8024    +  rep_origin     ori: high-copy-number ColE1/pMB1/pBR322/pUC origin of replication
   8207..8299    +  CDS            lacI (fragment): lac repressor; lacI; The lac repressor binds to the lac operator to inhibit transcription in E. coli. This inhibition can be relieved by adding lactose or isopropyl-β-D-thiogalactopyranoside (IPTG).
   8312..8333    +  protein_bind   CAP binding site: CAP binding activates transcription in the presence of cAMP. E. coli catabolite activator protein
   8348..8378    +  promoter       lac promoter: promoter for the E. coli lac operon
   8386..8402    +  protein_bind   lac operator: The lac repressor binds to the lac operator to inhibit transcription in E. coli. This inhibition can be relieved by adding lactose or isopropyl-β-D-thiogalactopyranoside (IPTG). lac repressor encoded by lacI
   8447..8465    +  promoter       T3 promoter: promoter for bacteriophage T3 RNA polymerase
>Addgene plasmid #219163 | SFFV-SOX13-Brd 212 | addgene full sequence | sequence record 450402 | Addgene NGS Result
AGCTTAATGTAGTCTTATGCAATACTCTTGTAGTCTTGCAACATGGTAACGATGAGTTAGCAACATGCCT
TACAAGGAGAGAAAAAGCACCGTGCATGCCGATTGGTGGAAGTAAGGTGGTACGATCGTGCCTTATTAGG
AAGGCAACAGACGGGTCTGACATGGATTGGACGAACCACTGAATTGCCGCATTGCAGAGATATTGTATTT
AAGTGCCTAGCTCGATACATAAACGGGTCTCTCTGGTTAGACCAGATCTGAGCCTGGGAGCTCTCTGGCT
AACTAGGGAACCCACTGCTTAAGCCTCAATAAAGCTTGCCTTGAGTGCTTCAAGTAGTGTGTGCCCGTCT
GTTGTGTGACTCTGGTAACTAGAGATCCCTCAGACCCTTTTAGTCAGTGTGGAAAATCTCTAGCAGTGGC
GCCCGAACAGGGACTTGAAAGCGAAAGGGAAACCAGAGGAGCTCTCTCGACGCAGGACTCGGCTTGCTGA
AGCGCGCACGGCAAGAGGCGAGGGGCGGCGACTGGTGAGTACGCCAAAAATTTTGACTAGCGGAGGCTAG
AAGGAGAGAGATGGGTGCGAGAGCGTCAGTATTAAGCGGGGGAGAATTAGATCGCGATGGGAAAAAATTC
GGTTAAGGCCAGGGGGAAAGAAAAAATATAAATTAAAACATATAGTATGGGCAAGCAGGGAGCTAGAACG
ATTCGCAGTTAATCCTGGCCTGTTAGAAACATCAGAAGGCTGTAGACAAATACTGGGACAGCTACAACCA
TCCCTTCAGACAGGATCAGAAGAACTTAGATCATTATATAATACAGTAGCAACCCTCTATTGTGTGCATC
AAAGGATAGAGATAAAAGACACCAAGGAAGCTTTAGACAAGATAGAGGAAGAGCAAAACAAAAGTAAGAC
CACCGCACAGCAAGCGGCCGCTGATCTTCAGACCTGGAGGAGGAGATATGAGGGACAATTGGAGAAGTGA
ATTATATAAATATAAAGTAGTAAAAATTGAACCATTAGGAGTAGCACCCACCAAGGCAAAGAGAAGAGTG
GTGCAGAGAGAAAAAAGAGCAGTGGGAATAGGAGCTTTGTTCCTTGGGTTCTTGGGAGCAGCAGGAAGCA
CTATGGGCGCAGCGTCAATGACGCTGACGGTACAGGCCAGACAATTATTGTCTGGTATAGTGCAGCAGCA
GAACAATTTGCTGAGGGCTATTGAGGCGCAACAGCATCTGTTGCAACTCACAGTCTGGGGCATCAAGCAG
CTCCAGGCAAGAATCCTGGCTGTGGAAAGATACCTAAAGGATCAACAGCTCCTGGGGATTTGGGGTTGCT
CTGGAAAACTCATTTGCACCACTGCTGTGCCTTGGAATGCTAGTTGGAGTAATAAATCTCTGGAACAGAT
TTGGAATCACACGACCTGGATGGAGTGGGACAGAGAAATTAACAATTACACAAGCTTAATACACTCCTTA
ATTGAAGAATCGCAAAACCAGCAAGAAAAGAATGAACAAGAATTATTGGAATTAGATAAATGGGCAAGTT
TGTGGAATTGGTTTAACATAACAAATTGGCTGTGGTATATAAAATTATTCATAATGATAGTAGGAGGCTT
GGTAGGTTTAAGAATAGTTTTTGCTGTACTTTCTATAGTGAATAGAGTTAGGCAGGGATATTCACCATTA
TCGTTTCAGACCCACCTCCCAACCCCGAGGGGACCCGACAGGCCCGAAGGAATAGAAGAAGAAGGTGGAG
AGAGAGACAGAGACAGATCCATTCGATTAGTGAACGGATCTCGACGGTATCGGTTAACTTTTAAAAGAAA
AGGGGGGATTGGGGGGTACAGTGCAGGGGAAAGAATAGTAGACATAATAGCAACAGACATACAAACTAAA
GAATTACAAAAACAAATTACAAAAATTCAAAATTTTATCGATCACGAGACTAGCCTCGAGCTGGCTGCAG
TAACGCCATTTTGCAAGGCATGGAAAAATACCAAACCAAGAATAGAGAAGTTCAGATCAAGGGCGGGTAC
ATGAAAATAGCTAACGTTGGGCCAAACAGGATATCTGCGGTGAGCAGTTTCGGCCCCGGCCCGGGGCCAA
GAACAGATGGTCACCGCAGTTTCGGCCCCGGCCCGAGGCCAAGAACAGATGGTCCCCAGATATGGCCCAA
CCCTCAGCAGTTTCTTAAGACCCATCAGATGTTTCCAGGCTCCCCCAAGGACCTGAAATGACCCTGCGCC
TTATTTGAATTAACCAATCAGCCTGCTTCTCGCTTCTGTTCGCGCGCTTCTGCTTCCCGAGCTCTATAAA
AGAGCTCACAACCCCTCACTCGGCGCGCCAGTCCTCCGACAGACTGAGTCGGCCGGTCGAATCAAGCTTA
TCGATACCGTCGACGCCACCATGTCTATGCGCTCACCTATATCAGCCCAGCTCGCGTTGGACGGCGTAGG
AACAATGGTTAATTGTACGATTAAATCAGAGGAGAAGAAAGAACCATGCCACGAGGCACCTCAGGGTAGT
GCCACAGCTGCCGAGCCTCAACCCGGAGACCCTGCGCGCGCGTCCCAAGATTCAGCCGATCCTCAAGCTC
CTGCACAAGGAAACTTTAGGGGGTCCTGGGATTGCTCTTCCCCAGAGGGCAATGGTTCACCCGAGCCGAA
ACGGCCCGGGGTGTCAGAAGCCGCATCCGGTAGTCAGGAGAAGTTGGACTTCAATCGAAACCTGAAGGAA
GTCGTACCTGCCATAGAGAAGCTCCTGAGTAGTGATTGGAAGGAGCGATTTCTGGGCAGAAATTCTATGG
AAGCCAAGGATGTTAAGGGAACACAAGAGTCTCTCGCCGAGAAAGAGCTGCAGTTGTTGGTTATGATCCA
TCAGCTGAGTACACTGCGAGACCAGCTTTTGACTGCCCATTCAGAACAAAAAAACATGGCAGCAATGCTT
TTTGAAAAACAACAACAACAAATGGAGCTTGCAAGACAGCAGCAAGAGCAGATCGCCAAGCAACAACAGC
AACTCATTCAACAACAGCATAAAATCAATCTGCTCCAACAGCAAATCCAGCAGGTTAACATGCCGTATGT
GATGATACCCGCGTTCCCTCCTTCCCACCAGCCCTTGCCTGTCACTCCAGATAGCCAATTGGCTCTGCCT
ATACAGCCCATACCCTGTAAGCCCGTAGAATATCCCCTGCAATTGCTCCATTCCCCGCCTGCCCCCGTCG
TAAAACGGCCCGGAGCCATGGCCACTCACCATCCTTTGCAGGAGCCTTCCCAACCTCTCAATCTTACCGC
AAAACCCAAAGCGCCCGAACTTCCTAATACCAGCTCTAGCCCCAGCCTGAAGATGAGCAGCTGCGTGCCA
AGACCTCCTTCTCACGGTGGCCCTACCAGAGATCTCCAGAGCAGTCCTCCTAGCCTGCCTCTGGGATTTC
TCGGAGAAGGCGACGCCGTGACAAAGGCCATTCAGGACGCTAGACAGCTGCTCCACTCTCACTCTGGCGC
CCTGGATGGAAGCCCCAACACACCCTTCAGAAAGGACCTGATCAGCCTGGACAGCAGCCCAGCCAAAGAG
AGACTTGAGGACGGCTGTGTGCACCCTCTGGAAGAGGCCATGCTGTCCTGCGATATGGACGGCAGCAGAC
ACTTCCCCGAGAGCAGAAACTCCAGCCACATCAAGAGGCCCATGAACGCCTTTATGGTCTGGGCCAAAGA
CGAGCGGCGGAAGATCCTGCAAGCCTTTCCTGACATGCACAACAGCTCCATCAGCAAGATCCTGGGCTCC
AGATGGAAGTCCATGACCAATCAAGAGAAACAGCCCTACTACGAGGAACAGGCCCGGCTGAGCAGACAGC
ACCTGGAAAAGTACCCCGACTACAAGTACAAGCCCAGACCTAAGCGGACCTGCATCGTGGAAGGCAAGAG
ACTGAGAGTGGGCGAGTACAAGGCCCTGATGAGAACCAGACGCCAGGATGCCAGACAGAGCTACGTGATC
CCTCCACAAGCTGGCCAGGTGCAGATGTCTAGCAGCGACGTGCTGTACCCTAGAGCCGCCGGAATGCCTC
TGGCTCAGCCTCTGGTGGAACACTACGTGCCCAGATCACTGGACCCCAACATGCCCGTGATCGTGAACAC
CTGTAGCCTGAGAGAGGAAGGCGAGGGCACCGACGATAGACACTCTGTGGCTGACGGCGAGATGTACAGA
TACAGCGAGGACGAGGACAGCGAGGGCGAAGAGAAGTCTGATGGCGAACTGGTGGTGCTGACCGACTGAT
AAGGATCCCCCGGGCTGCAGGAATTCGAGCATCTTACCGCCATTTATTCCCATATTTGTTCTGTTTTTCT
TGATTTGGGTATACATTTAAATGTTAATAAAACAAAATGGTGGGGCAATCATTTACATTTTTAGGGATAT
GTAATTACTAGTTCAGGTGTATTGCCACAAGACAAACATGTTAAGAAACTTTCCCGTTATTTACGCTCTG
TTCCTGTTAATCAACCTCTGGATTACAAAATTTGTGAAAGATTGACTGATATTCTTAACTATGTTGCTCC
TTTTACGCTGTGTGGATATGCTGCTTTAATGCCTCTGTATCATGCTATTGCTTCCCGTACGGCTTTCGTT
TTCTCCTCCTTGTATAAATCCTGGTTGCTGTCTCTTTATGAGGAGTTGTGGCCCGTTGTCCGTCAACGTG
GCGTGGTGTGCTCTGTGTTTGCTGACGCAACCCCCACTGGCTGGGGCATTGCCACCACCTGTCAACTCCT
TTCTGGGACTTTCGCTTTCCCCCTCCCGATCGCCACGGCAGAACTCATCGCCGCCTGCCTTGCCCGCTGC
TGGACAGGGGCTAGGTTGCTGGGCACTGATAATTCCGTGGTGTTGTCGGGGAAGCTGACGTCCTTTGCAA
TTCGATATCAAGCTGTACCTTCTAGATGTACAGCTAACCAAGCGCTTCTAGACCAATGACTTACAAGGCA
GCTGTAGATCTTAGCCACTTTTTAAAAGAAAAGGGGGGACTGGAAGGGCTAATTCACTCCCAACGAAGAC
AAGATCTGCTTTTTGCTTGTACTGGGTCTCTCTGGTTAGACCAGATCTGAGCCTGGGAGCTCTCTGGCTA
ACTAGGGAACCCACTGCTTAAGCCTCAATAAAGCTTGCCTTGAGTGCTTCAAGTAGTGTGTGCCCGTCTG
TTGTGTGACTCTGGTAACTAGAGATCCCTCAGACCCTTTTAGTCAGTGTGGAAAATCTCTAGCAGTAGTA
GTTCATGTCATCTTATTATTCAGTATTTATAACTTGCAAAGAAATGAATATCAGAGAGTGAGAGGAACTT
GTTTATTGCAGCTTATAATGGTTACAAATAAAGCAATAGCATCACAAATTTCACAAATAAAGCATTTTTT
TCACTGCATTCTAGTTGTGGTTTGTCCAAACTCATCAATGTATCTTATCATGTCTGGCTCTAGCTATCCC
GCCCCTAACTCCGCCCATCCCGCCCCTAACTCCGCCCAGTTCCGCCCATTCTCCGCCCCATGGCTGACTA
ATTTTTTTTATTTATGCAGAGGCCGAGGCCGCCTCGGCCTCTGAGCTATTCCAGAAGTAGTGAGGAGGCT
TTTTTGGAGGCCTAGGGACGTACCCAATTCGCCCTATAGTGAGTCGTATTACGCGCGCTCACTGGCCGTC
GTTTTACAACGTCGTGACTGGGAAAACCCTGGCGTTACCCAACTTAATCGCCTTGCAGCACATCCCCCTT
TCGCCAGCTGGCGTAATAGCGAAGAGGCCCGCACCGATCGCCCTTCCCAACAGTTGCGCAGCCTGAATGG
CGAATGGG
[124 nt withheld, positions 5819-5942]
C
[91 nt withheld, positions 5944-6034]
A
[49 nt withheld, positions 6036-6084]
CCTTTGACGTTGGAGTCCACGTTCTTT
[37 nt withheld, positions 6112-6148]
ACCCTATCTCGGTCTATTCTTTTGATTTATAAGGGATTTTGCCGATTTCGGCCTATTGGTTAAAAAATGA
GCTGATTTAACAAAAATTTAACGCGAATTTTAACAAAATATTAACGCTTACAATTTAGGTGGCACTTTTC
GGGGAAATGTGCGCGGAACCCCTATTTGTTTATTTTTCTAAATACATTCAAATATGTATCCGCTCATGAG
ACAATAACCCTGATAAATGCTTCAATAATATTGAAAAAGGAAGAGTATGAGTATTCAACATTTCCGTGTC
GCCCTTATTCCCTTTTTTGCGGCATTTTGCCTTCCTGTTTTTGCTCACCCAGAAACGCTGGTGAAAGTAA
AAGATGCTGAAGATCAGTTGGGTGCACGAGTGGGTTACATCGAACTGGATCTCAACAGCGGTAAGATCCT
TGAGAGTTTTCGCCCCGAAGAACGTTTTCCAATGATGAGCACTTTTAAAGTTCTGCTATGTGGCGCGGTA
TTATCCCGTATTGACGCCGGGCAAGAGCAACTCGGTCGCCGCATACACTATTCTCAGAATGACTTGGTTG
AGTACTCACCAGTCACAGAAAAGCATCTTACGGATGGCATGACAGTAAGAGAATTATGCAGTGCTGCCAT
AACCATGAGTGATAACACTGCGGCCAACTTACTTCTGACAACGATCGGAGGACCGAAGGAGCTAACCGCT
TTTTTGCACAACATGGGGGATCATGTAACTCGCCTTGATCGTTGGGAACCGGAGCTGAATGAAGCCATAC
CAAACGACGAGCGTGACACCACGATGCCTGTAGCAATGGCAACAACGTTGCGCAAACTATTAACTGGCGA
ACTACTTACTCTAGCTTCCCGGCAACAATTAATAGACTGGATGGAGGCGGATAAAGTTGCAGGACCACTT
CTGCGCTCGGCCCTTCCGGCTGGCTGGTTTATTGCTGATAAATCTGGAGCCGGTGAGCGTGGGTCTCGCG
GTATCATTGCAGCACTGGGGCCAGATGGTAAGCCCTCCCGTATCGTAGTTATCTACACGACGGGGAGTCA
GGCAACTATGGATGAACGAAATAGACAGATCGCTGAGATAGGTGCCTCACTGATTAAGCATTGGTAACTG
TCAGACCAAGTTTACTCATATATACTTTAGATTGATTTAAAACTTCATTTTTAATTTAAAAGGATCTAGG
TGAAGATCCTTTTTGATAATCTCATGACCAAAATCCCTTAACGTGAGTTTTCGTTCCACTGAGCGTCAGA
CCCCGTAGAAAAGATCAAAGGATCTTCTTGAGATCCTTTTTTTCTGCGCGTAATCTGCTGCTTGCAAACA
AAAAAACCACCGCTACCAGCGGTGGTTTGTTTGCCGGATCAAGAGCTACCAACTCTTTTTCCGAAGGTAA
CTGGCTTCAGCAGAGCGCAGATACCAAATACTGTTCTTCTAGTGTAGCCGTAGTTAGGCCACCACTTCAA
GAACTCTGTAGCACCGCCTACATACCTCGCTCTGCTAATCCTGTTACCAGTGGCTGCTGCCAGTGGCGAT
AAGTCGTGTCTTACCGGGTTGGACTCAAGACGATAGTTACCGGATAAGGCGCAGCGGTCGGGCTGAACGG
GGGGTTCGTGCACACAGCCCAGCTTGGAGCGAACGACCTACACCGAACTGAGATACCTACAGCGTGAGCT
ATGAGAAAGCGCCACGCTTCCCGAAGGGAGAAAGGCGGACAGGTATCCGGTAAGCGGCAGGGTCGGAACA
GGAGAGCGCACGAGGGAGCTTCCAGGGGGAAACGCCTGGTATCTTTATAGTCCTGTCGGGTTTCGCCACC
TCTGACTTGAGCGTCGATTTTTGTGATGCTCGTCAGGGGGGCGGAGCCTATGGAAAAACGCCAGCAACGC
GGCCTTTTTACGGTTCCTGGCCTTTTGCTGGCCTTTTGCTCACATGTTCTTTCCTGCGTTATCCCCTGAT
TCTGTGGATAACCGTATTACCGCCTTTGAGTGAGCTGATACCGCTCGCCGCAGCCGAACGACCGAGCGCA
GCGAGTCAGTGAGCGAGGAAGCGGAAGAGCGCCCAATACGCAAACCGCCTCTCCCCGCGCGTTGGCCGAT
TCATTAATGCAGCTGGCACGACAGGTTTCCCGACTGGAAAGCGGGCAGTGAGCGCAACGCAATTAATGTG
AGTTAGCTCACTCATTAGGCACCCCAGGCTTTACACTTTATGCTTCCGGCTCGTATGTTGTGTGGAATTG
TGAGCGGATAACAATTTCACACAGGAAACAGCTATGACCATGATTACGCCAAGCGCGCAATTAACCCTCA
CTAAAGGGAACAAAAGCTGGAGCTGCA
