>Addgene plasmid #219163 | SFFV-SOX13-Brd 212 | depositor partial sequence | sequence record 427969 | TF ORF
ATGTCTATGCGCTCACCTATATCAGCCCAGCTCGCGTTGGACGGCGTAGGAACAATGGTTAATTGTACGA
TTAAATCAGAGGAGAAGAAAGAACCATGCCACGAGGCACCTCAGGGTAGTGCCACAGCTGCCGAGCCTCA
ACCCGGAGACCCTGCGCGCGCGTCCCAAGATTCAGCCGATCCTCAAGCTCCTGCACAAGGAAACTTTAGG
GGGTCCTGGGATTGCTCTTCCCCAGAGGGCAATGGTTCACCCGAGCCGAAACGGCCCGGGGTGTCAGAAG
CCGCATCCGGTAGTCAGGAGAAGTTGGACTTCAATCGAAACCTGAAGGAAGTCGTACCTGCCATAGAGAA
GCTCCTGAGTAGTGATTGGAAGGAGCGATTTCTGGGCAGAAATTCTATGGAAGCCAAGGATGTTAAGGGA
ACACAAGAGTCTCTCGCCGAGAAAGAGCTGCAGTTGTTGGTTATGATCCATCAGCTGAGTACACTGCGAG
ACCAGCTTTTGACTGCCCATTCAGAACAAAAAAACATGGCAGCAATGCTTTTTGAAAAACAACAACAACA
AATGGAGCTTGCAAGACAGCAGCAAGAGCAGATCGCCAAGCAACAACAGCAACTCATTCAACAACAGCAT
AAAATCAATCTGCTCCAACAGCAAATCCAGCAGGTTAACATGCCGTATGTGATGATACCCGCGTTCCCTC
CTTCCCACCAGCCCTTGCCTGTCACTCCAGATAGCCAATTGGCTCTGCCTATACAGCCCATACCCTGTAA
GCCCGTAGAATATCCCCTGCAATTGCTCCATTCCCCGCCTGCCCCCGTCGTAAAACGGCCCGGAGCCATG
GCCACTCACCATCCTTTGCAGGAGCCTTCCCAACCTCTCAATCTTACCGCAAAACCCAAAGCGCCCGAAC
TTCCTAATACCAGCTCTAGCCCCAGCCTGAAGATGAGCAGCTGCGTGCCAAGACCTCCTTCTCACGGTGG
CCCTACCAGAGATCTCCAGAGCAGTCCTCCTAGCCTGCCTCTGGGATTTCTCGGAGAAGGCGACGCCGTG
ACAAAGGCCATTCAGGACGCTAGACAGCTGCTCCACTCTCACTCTGGCGCCCTGGATGGAAGCCCCAACA
CACCCTTCAGAAAGGACCTGATCAGCCTGGACAGCAGCCCAGCCAAAGAGAGACTTGAGGACGGCTGTGT
GCACCCTCTGGAAGAGGCCATGCTGTCCTGCGATATGGACGGCAGCAGACACTTCCCCGAGAGCAGAAAC
TCCAGCCACATCAAGAGGCCCATGAACGCCTTTATGGTCTGGGCCAAAGACGAGCGGCGGAAGATCCTGC
AAGCCTTTCCTGACATGCACAACAGCTCCATCAGCAAGATCCTGGGCTCCAGATGGAAGTCCATGACCAA
TCAAGAGAAACAGCCCTACTACGAGGAACAGGCCCGGCTGAGCAGACAGCACCTGGAAAAGTACCCCGAC
TACAAGTACAAGCCCAGACCTAAGCGGACCTGCATCGTGGAAGGCAAGAGACTGAGAGTGGGCGAGTACA
AGGCCCTGATGAGAACCAGACGCCAGGATGCCAGACAGAGCTACGTGATCCCTCCACAAGCTGGCCAGGT
GCAGATGTCTAGCAGCGACGTGCTGTACCCTAGAGCCGCCGGAATGCCTCTGGCTCAGCCTCTGGTGGAA
CACTACGTGCCCAGATCACTGGACCCCAACATGCCCGTGATCGTGAACACCTGTAGCCTGAGAGAGGAAG
GCGAGGGCACCGACGATAGACACTCTGTGGCTGACGGCGAGATGTACAGATACAGCGAGGACGAGGACAG
CGAGGGCGAAGAGAAGTCTGATGGCGAACTGGTGGTGCTGACCGACTGA
