>Addgene plasmid #219163 | SFFV-SOX13-Brd 212 | depositor partial sequence | sequence record 427970 | Barcode sequence
TGTACAGCTAACCAAGCGCT
